>Addgene plasmid #74050 | pMIG-hNFATc2 | addgene full sequence | sequence record 420567 | Addgene NGS Result
CGGCCGTACTCTACCAGCGGAGCAAGAGCCTGAGCCCCAGCCTGCTGGGCTATCAGCAGCCGGCCCTCAT
GGCCGCCCCGCTGTCCCTTGCGGACGCTCACCGCTCTGTGCTGGTGCACGCCGGCTCCCAGGGCCAGAGC
TCAGCCCTGCTCCACCCCTCTCCGACCAACCAGCAGGCCTCGCCTGTGATCCACTACTCACCCACCAACC
AGCAGCTGCGCTGCGGAAGCCACCAGGAGTTCCAGCACATCATGTACTGCGAGAATTTCGCACCAGGCAC
CACCAGACCTGGCCCGCCCCCGGTCAGTCAAGGTCAGAGGCTGAGCCCGGGTTCCTACCCCACAGTCATT
CAGCAGCAGAATGCCACGAGCCAAAGAGCCGCCAAAAACGGACCCCCGGTCAGTGACCAAAAGGAAGTAT
TACCTGCGGGGGTGACCATTAAACAGGAGCAGAACTTGGACCAGACCTACTTGGATGATGTTAATGAAAT
TATCAGGAAGGAGTTTTCAGGACCTCCTGCCAGAAATCAGACGTAAGCGATCGCTTATAAGCGGCCGCGT
CGAGGTCGAGGTCGACGGTATCGATAAGCTTGATATCGAATTCCGCCCCCCCCCCTAACGTTACTGGCCG
AAGCCGCTTGGAATAAGGCCGGTGTGCGTTTGTCTATATGTTATTTTCCACCATATTGCCGTCTTTTGGC
AATGTGAGGGCCCGGAAACCTGGCCCTGTCTTCTTGACGAGCATTCCTAGGGGTCTTTCCCCTCTCGCCA
AAGGAATGCAAGGTCTGTTGAATGTCGTGAAGGAAGCAGTTCCTCTGGAAGCTTCTTGAAGACAAACAAC
GTCTGTAGCGACCCTTTGCAGGCAGCGGAACCCCCCACCTGGCGACAGGTGCCTCTGCGGCCAAAAGCCA
CGTGTATAAGATACACCTGCAAAGGCGGCACAACCCCAGTGCCACGTTGTGAGTTGGATAGTTGTGGAAA
GAGTCAAATGGCTCTCCTCAAGCGTATTCAACAAGGGGCTGAAGGATGCCCAGAAGGTACCCCATTGTAT
GGGATCTGATCTGGGGCCTCGGTGCACATGCTTTACATGTGTTTAGTCGAGGTTAAAAAAACGTCTAGGC
CCCCCGAACCACGGGGACGTGGTTTTCCTTTGAAAAACACGATGATAATATGGCCACAACCATGGTGAGC
AAGGGCGAGGAGCTGTTCACCGGGGTGGTGCCCATCCTGGTCGAGCTGGACGGCGACGTAAACGGCCACA
AGTTCAGCGTGTCTGGCGAGGGCGAGGGCGATGCCACCTACGGCAAGCTGACCCTGAAGTTCATCTGCAC
CACCGGCAAGCTGCCCGTGCCCTGGCCCACCCTCGTGACCACCCTGACCTACGGCGTGCAGTGCTTCAGC
CGCTACCCCGACCACATGAAGCAGCACGACTTCTTCAAGTCCGCCATGCCCGAAGGCTACGTCCAGGAGC
GCACCATCTTCTTCAAGGACGACGGCAACTACAAGACCCGCGCCGAGGTGAAGTTCGAGGGCGACACCCT
GGTGAACCGCATCGAGCTGAAGGGCATCGACTTCAAGGAGGACGGCAACATCCTGGGGCACAAGCTGGAG
TACAACTACAACAGCCACAACGTCTATATCATGGCCGACAAGCAGAAGAACGGCATCAAGGCGAACTTCA
AGATCCGCCACAACATCGAGGACGGCAGCGTGCAGCTCGCCGACCACTACCAGCAGAACACCCCCATCGG
CGACGGCCCCGTGCTGCTGCCCGACAACCACTACCTGAGCACCCAGTCCGCCCTGAGCAAAGACCCCAAC
GAGAAGCGCGATCACATGGTCCTGCTGGAGTTCGTGACCGCCGCCGGGATCACTCTCGGCATGGACGAGC
TGTACAAGTAATGAATTAATTAAGAATTCCTGCAGCCCGGGGGATCCGTCGACCTGCAGCCAAGCTTATC
GATAAAATAAAAGATTTTATTTAGTCTCCAGAAAAAGGGGGGAATGAAAGACCCCACCTGTAGGTTTGGC
AAGCTAGCTTAAGTAACGCCATTTTGCAAGGCATGGAAAATACATAACTGAGAATAGAGAAGTTCAGATC
AAGGTTAGGAACAGAGAGACAGCAGAATATGGGCCAAACAGGATATCTGTGGTAAGCAGTTCCTGCCCCG
GCTCAGGGCCAAGAACAGATGGTCCCCAGATGCGGTCCCGCCCTCAGCAGTTTCTAGAGAACCATCAGAT
GTTTCCAGGGTGCCCCAAGGACCTGAAATGACCCTGTGCCTTATTTGAACTAACCAATCAGTTCGCTTCT
CGCTTCTGTTCGCGCGCTTCTGCTCCCCGAGCTCAATAAAAGAGCCCACAACCCCTCACTCGGCGCGCCA
GTCCTCCGATAGACTGCGTCGCCCGGGTACCCGTGTATCCAATAAACCCTCTTGCAGTTGCATCCGACTT
GTGGTCTCGCTGTTCCTTGGGAGGGTCTCCTCTGAGTGATTGACTACCCGTCAGCGGGGGTCTTTCATGG
GTAACAGTTTCTTGAAGTTGGAGAACAACATTCTGAGGGTAGGAGTCGAATATTAAGTAATCCTGACTCA
ATTAGCCACTGTTTTGAATCCACATACTCCAATACTCCTGAAATAGTTCATTATGGACAGCGCAGAAAGA
GCTGGGGAGAATTGTGAAATTGTTATCCGCTCACAATTCCACACAACATACGAGCCGGAAGCATAAAGTG
TAAAGCCTGGGGTGCCTAATGAGTGAGCTAACTCACATTAATTGCGTTGCGCTCACTGCCCGCTTTCCAG
TCGGGAAACCTGTCGTGCCAGCTGCATTAATGAATCGGCCAACGCGCGGGGAGAGGCGGTTTGCGTATTG
GGCGCTCTTCCGCTTCCTCGCTCACTGACTCGCTGCGCTCGGTCGTTCGGCTGCGGCGAGCGGTATCAGC
TCACTCAAAGGCGGTAATACGGTTATCCACAGAATCAGGGGATAACGCAGGAAAGAACATGTGAGCAAAA
GGCCAGCAAAAGGCCAGGAACCGTAAAAAGGCCGCGTTGCTGGCGTTTTTCCATAGGCTCCGCCCCCCTG
ACGAGCATCACAAAAATCGACGCTCAAGTCAGAGGTGGCGAAACCCGACAGGACTATAAAGATACCAGGC
GTTTCCCCCTGGAAGCTCCCTCGTGCGCTCTCCTGTTCCGACCCTGCCGCTTACCGGATACCTGTCCGCC
TTTCTCCCTTCGGGAAGCGTGGCGCTTTCTCATAGCTCACGCTGTAGGTATCTCAGTTCGGTGTAGGTCG
TTCGCTCCAAGCTGGGCTGTGTGCACGAACCCCCCGTTCAGCCCGACCGCTGCGCCTTATCCGGTAACTA
TCGTCTTGAGTCCAACCCGGTAAGACACGACTTATCGCCACTGGCAGCAGCCACTGGTAACAGGATTAGC
AGAGCGAGGTATGTAGGCGGTGCTACAGAGTTCTTGAAGTGGTGGCCTAACTACGGCTACACTAGAAGAA
CAGTATTTGGTATCTGCGCTCTGCTGAAGCCAGTTACCTTCGGAAAAAGAGTTGGTAGCTCTTGATCCGG
CAAACAAACCACCGCTGGTAGCGGTGGTTTTTTTGTTTGCAAGCAGCAGATTACGCGCAGAAAAAAAGGA
TCTCAAGAAGATCCTTTGATCTTTTCTACGGGGTCTGACGCTCAGTGGAACGAAAACTCACGTTAAGGGA
TTTTGGTCATGAGATTATCAAAAAGGATCTTCACCTAGATCCTTTTAAATTAAAAATGAAGTTTTAAATC
AATCTAAAGTATATATGAGTAAACTTGGTCTGACAGTTACCAATGCTTAATCAGTGAGGCACCTATCTCA
GCGATCTGTCTATTTCGTTCATCCATAGTTGCCTGACTCCCCGTCGTGTAGATAACTACGATACGGGAGG
GCTTACCATCTGGCCCCAGTGCTGCAATGATACCGCGAGACCCACGCTCACCGGCTCCAGATTTATCAGC
AATAAACCAGCCAGCCGGAAGGGCCGAGCGCAGAAGTGGTCCTGCAACTTTATCCGCCTCCATCCAGTCT
ATTAATTGTTGCCGGGAAGCTAGAGTAAGTAGTTCGCCAGTTAATAGTTTGCGCAACGTTGTTGCCATTG
CTACAGGCATCGTGGTGTCACGCTCGTCGTTTGGTATGGCTTCATTCAGCTCCGGTTCCCAACGATCAAG
GCGAGTTACATGATCCCCCATGTTGTGCAAAAAAGCGGTTAGCTCCTTCGGTCCTCCGATCGTTGTCAGA
AGTAAGTTGGCCGCAGTGTTATCACTCATGGTTATGGCAGCACTGCATAATTCTCTTACTGTCATGCCAT
CCGTAAGATGCTTTTCTGTGACTGGTGAGTACTCAACCAAGTCATTCTGAGAATAGTGTATGCGGCGACC
GAGTTGCTCTTGCCCGGCGTCAATACGGGATAATACCGCGCCACATAGCAGAACTTTAAAAGTGCTCATC
ATTGGAAAACGTTCTTCGGGGCGAAAACTCTCAAGGATCTTACCGCTGTTGAGATCCAGTTCGATGTAAC
CCACTCGTGCACCCAACTGATCTTCAGCATCTTTTACTTTCACCAGCGTTTCTGGGTGAGCAAAAACAGG
AAGGCAAAATGCCGCAAAAAAGGGAATAAGGGCGACACGGAAATGTTGAATACTCATACTCTTCCTTTTT
CAATATTATTGAAGCATTTATCAGGGTTATTGTCTCATGAGCGGATACATATTTGAATGTATTTAGAAAA
ATAAACAAATAGGGGTTCCGCGCACATTTCCCCGAAAAGTGCCACCTGACGTCTAAGAAACCATTATTAT
CATGACATTAACCTATAAAAATAGGCGTATCACGAGGCCCTTTCGTCTCGCGCGTTTCGGTGATGACGGT
GAAAACCTCTGACACATGCAGCTCCCGGAGACGGTCACAGCTTGTCTGTAAGCGGATGCCGGGAGCAGAC
AAGCCCGTCAGGGCGCGTCAGCGGGTGTTGGCGGGTGTCGGGGCTGGCTTAACTATGCGGCATCAGAGCA
GATTGTACTGAGAGTGCACCATATGGTTCCTCACCTTGTCGTATTATACTATGCCGATATACTATGCCGA
TGATTAATTGTCAACACGTGCTGATCAGATCCGAAAATGGATATACAAGCTCCCGGGAGCTTTTTGCAAA
AGCCTAGGCCTCCAAAAAAGCCTCCTCACTACTTCTGGAATAGCTCAGAGGCAGAGGCGGCCTCGGCCTC
TGCATAAATAAAAAAAATTAGTCAGCCATGGGGCGGAGAATGGGCGGAACTGGGCGGAGTTAGGGGCGGG
ATGGGCGGAGTTAGGGGCGGGACTATGGTTGCTGACTAATTGAGATGCATGCTTTGCATACTTCTGCCTG
CTGGGGAGCCTGGGGACTTTCCACACCTGGTTGCTGACTAATTGAGATGCATGCTTTGCATACTTCTGCC
TGCTGGGGAGCCTGGGGACTTTCCACACCCTAACTGACACACATTCCACAGCATATGCGGTGTGAAATAC
CGCACAGATGCGTAAGGAGAAAATACCGCATCAGGCGCCATTCGCCATTCAGGCTGCGCAACTGTTGGGA
AGGGCGATCGGTGCGGGCCTCTTCGCTATTACGCCAGCTGGCGAAAGGGGGATGTGCTGCAAGGCGATTA
AGTTGGGTAACGCCAGGGTTTTCCCAGTCACGACGTTGTAAAACGACGGCGCAAGGAATGGTGCATGCAA
GGAGATGGCGCCCAACAGTCCCCCGGCCACGGGGCCTGCCACCATACCCACGCCGAAACAAGCGCTCATG
AGCCCGAAGTGGCGAGCCCGATCTTCCCCATCGGTGATGTCGGCGATATAGGCGCCAGCAACCGCACCTG
TGGCGCCGGTGATGCCGGCCACGATGCGTCCGGCGTAGAGGCGATTAGTCCAATTTGTTAAAGACAGGAT
ATCAGTGGTCCAGGCTCTAGTTTTGACTCAACAATATCACCAGCTGAAGCCTATAGAGTACGAGCCATAG
ATAAAATAAAAGATTTTATTTAGTCTCCAGAAAAAGGGGGGAATGAAAGACCCCACCTGTAGGTTTGGCA
AGCTAGCTTAAGTAACGCCATTTTGCAAGGCATGGAAAATACATAACTGAGAATAGAGAAGTTCAGATCA
AGGTTAGGAACAGAGAGACAGCAGAATATGGGCCAAACAGGATATCTGTGGTAAGCAGTTCCTGCCCCGG
CTCAGGGCCAAGAACAGATGGTCCCCAGATGCGGTCCCGCCCTCAGCAGTTTCTAGAGAACCATCAGATG
TTTCCAGGGTGCCCCAAGGACCTGAAATGACCCTGTGCCTTATTTGAACTAACCAATCAGTTCGCTTCTC
GCTTCTGTTCGCGCGCTTCTGCTCCCCGAGCTCAATAAAAGAGCCCACAACCCCTCACTCGGCGCGCCAG
TCCTCCGATAGACTGCGTCGCCCGGGTACCCGTATTCCCAATAAAGCCTCTTGCTGTTTGCATCCGAATC
GTGGACTCGCTGATCCTTGGGAGGGTCTCCTCAGATTGATTGACTGCCCACCTCGGGGGTCTTTCATTTG
GAGGTTCCACCGAGATTTGGAGACCCCTGCCCAGGGACCACCGACCCCCCCGCCGGGAGGTAAGCTGGCC
AGCGGTCGTTTCGTGTCTGTCTCTGTCTTTGTGCGTGTTTGTGCCGGCATCTAATGTTTGCGCCTGCGTC
TGTACTAGTTAGCTAACTAGCTCTGTATCTGGCGGACCCGTGGTGGAACTGACGAGTTCTGAACACCCGG
CCGCAACCCTGGGAGACGTCCCAGGGACTTTGGGGGCCGTTTTTGTGGCCCGACCTGAGGAAGGGAGTCG
ATGTGGAATCCGACCCCGTCAGGATATGTGGTTCTGGTAGGAGACGAGAACCTAAAACAGTTCCCGCCTC
CGTCTGAATTTTTGCTTTCGGTTTGGAACCGAAGCCGCGCGTCTTGTCTGCTGCAGCGCTGCAGCATCGT
TCTGTGTTGTCTCTGTCTGACTGTGTTTCTGTATTTGTCTGAAAATTAGGGCCAGACTGTTACCACTCCC
TTAAGTTTGACCTTAGGTCACTGGAAAGATGTCGAGCGGATCGCTCACAACCAGTCGGTAGATGTCAAGA
AGAGACGTTGGGTTACCTTCTGCTCTGCAGAATGGCCAACCTTTAACGTCGGATGGCCGCGAGACGGCAC
CTTTAACCGAGACCTCATCACCCAGGTTAAGATCAAGGTCTTTTCACCTGGCCCGCATGGACACCCAGAC
CAGGTCCCCTACATCGTGACCTGGGAAGCCTTGGCTTTTGACCCCCCTCCCTGGGTCAAGCCCTTTGTAC
ACCCTAAGCCTCCGCCTCCTCTTCCTCCATCCGCCCCGTCTCTCCCCCTTGAACCTCCTCGTTCGACCCC
GCCTCGATCCTCCCTTTATCCAGCCCTCACTCCTTCTCTAGGCGCCGGAATTAGATCTGCGGCCGCGGAT
TTAAATCCCACCATGAACGCCCCCGAGCGGCAGCCCCAACCCGACGGCGGGGACGCCCCAGGCCACGAGC
CTGGGGGCAGCCCCCAAGACGAGCTTGACTTCTCCATCCTCTTCGACTATGAGTATTTGAATCCGAACGA
AGAAGAGCCGAATGCACATAAGGTCGCCAGCCCACCCTCCGGACCCGCATACCCCGATGATGTCCTGGAC
TATGGCCTCAAGCCATACAGCCCCCTTGCTAGTCTCTCTGGCGAGCCCCCCGGCCGATTCGGAGAGCCGG
ATAGGGTAGGGCCGCAGAAGTTTCTGAGCGCGGCCAAGCCAGCAGGGGCCTCGGGCCTGAGCCCTCGGAT
CGAGATCACTCCGTCCCACGAACTGATCCAGGCAGTGGGGCCCCTCCGCATGAGAGACGCGGGCCTCCTG
GTGGAGCAGCCGCCCCTGGCCGGGGTGGCCGCCAGCCCGAGGTTCACCCTGCCCGTGCCCGGCTTCGAGG
GCTACCGCGAGCCGCTTTGCTTGAGCCCCGCTAGCAGCGGCTCCTCTGCCAGCTTCATTTCTGACACCTT
CTCCCCCTACACCTCGCCCTGCGTCTCGCCCAATAACGGCGGGCCCGACGACCTGTGTCCGCAGTTTCAA
AACATCCCTGCTCATTATTCCCCCAGAACCTCGCCAATAATGTCACCTCGAACCAGCCTCGCCGAGGACA
GCTGCCTGGGCCGCCACTCGCCCGTGCCCCGTCCGGCCTCCCGCTCCTCATCGCCTGGTGCCAAGCGGAG
GCATTCGTGCGCCGAGGCCTTGGTTGCCCTGCCGCCCGGAGCCTCACCCCAGCGCTCCCGGAGCCCCTCG
CCGCAGCCCTCATCTCACGTGGCACCCCAGGACCACGGCTCCCCGGCTGGGTACCCCCCTGTGGCTGGCT
CTGCCGTGATCATGGATGCCCTGAACAGCCTCGCCACGGACTCGCCTTGTGGGATCCCCCCCAAGATGTG
GAAGACCAGCCCTGACCCCTCGCCGGTGTCTGCCGCCCCATCCAAGGCCGGCCTGCCTCGCCACATCTAC
CCGGCCGTGGAGTTCCTGGGGCCCTGCGAGCAGGGCGAGAGGAGAAACTCGGCTCCAGAATCCATCCTGC
TGGTTCCGCCCACTTGGCCCAAGCCGCTGGTGCCTGCCATTCCCATCTGCAGCATCCCAGTGACTGCATC
CCTCCCTCCACTTGAGTGGCCGCTGTCCAGTCAGTCAGGCTCTTACGAGCTGCGGATCGAGGTGCAGCCC
AAGCCACATCACCGGGCCCACTATGAGACAGAAGGCAGCCGAGGGGCTGTCAAAGCTCCAACTGGAGGCC
ACCCTGTGGTTCAGCTCCATGGCTACATGGAAAACAAGCCTCTGGGACTTCAGATCTTCATTGGGACAGC
TGATGAGCGGATCCTTAAGCCGCACGCCTTCTACCAGGTGCACCGAATCACGGGGAAAACTGTCACCACC
ACCAGCTATGAGAAGATAGTGGGCAACACCAAAGTCCTGGAGATCCCCTTGGAGCCCAAAAACAACATGA
GGGCAACCATCGACTGTGCGGGGATCTTGAAGCTTAGAAACGCCGACATTGAGCTGCGGAAAGGCGAGAC
GGACATTGGAAGAAAGAACACGCGGGTGAGACTGGTTTTCCGAGTTCACATCCCAGAGTCCAGTGGCAGA
ATCGTCTCTTTACAGACTGCATCTAACCCCATCGAGTGCTCCCAGCGATCTGCTCACGAGCTGCCCATGG
TTGAAAGACAAGACACAGACAGCTGCCTGGTCTATGGCGGCCAGCAAATGATCCTCACGGGGCAGAACTT
TACATCCGAGTCCAAAGTTGTGTTTACTGAGAAGACCACAGATGGACAGCAAATTTGGGAGATGGAAGCC
ACGGTGGATAAGGACAAGAGCCAGCCCAACATGCTTTTTGTTGAGATCCCTGAATATCGGAACAAGCATA
TCCGCACACCTGTAAAAGTGAACTTCTACGTCATCAATGGGAAGAGAAAACGAAGTCAGCCTCAGCACTT
TACCTACCACCCAGTCCCAGCCATCAAGACGGAGCCCACGGATGAATATGACCCCACTCTGATCTGCAGC
CCCACCCATGGAGGCCTGGGGAGCCAGCCTTACTACCCCCAGCACCCGATGGTGGCCGAGTCCCCCTCCT
GCCTCGTGGCCACCATGGCTCCCTGCCAGCAGTTCCGCACGGGGCTCTCATCCCCTGACGCCCGCTACCA
GCAACAGAACCCAG
Features (pLannotate 1.2.2; 24 found; start..end, strand, type, name):
    566..604     -  misc_feature   MCS (fragment): pBluescript multiple cloning site
    706..1168    +  misc_feature   IRES: internal ribosome entry site (IRES) of the encephalomyocarditis virus (EMCV)
   1182..1901    +  CDS            EGFP: the original enhanced GFP (Yang et al., 1996) mammalian codon-optimized
   1914..1937    -  misc_feature   MCS (fragment): pBluescript multiple cloning site
   2004..2518    +  LTR            3' LTR: 3' long terminal repeat from murine embryonic stem cell virus
   2680..2696    -  protein_bind   lac operator: The lac repressor binds to the lac operator to inhibit transcription in E. coli. This inhibition can be relieved by adding lactose or isopropyl-β-D-thiogalactopyranoside (IPTG). lac repressor encoded by lacI
   2704..2734    -  promoter       lac promoter: promoter for the E. coli lac operon
   2749..2770    -  protein_bind   CAP binding site: CAP binding activates transcription in the presence of cAMP. E. coli catabolite activator protein
   2783..2875    -  CDS            lacI (fragment): lac repressor; lacI; The lac repressor binds to the lac operator to inhibit transcription in E. coli. This inhibition can be relieved by adding lactose or isopropyl-β-D-thiogalactopyranoside (IPTG).
   3058..3646    -  rep_origin     ori: high-copy-number ColE1/pMB1/pBR322/pUC origin of replication
   3817..4677    -  CDS            AmpR: β-lactamase; bla; confers resistance to ampicillin, carbenicillin, and related antibiotics
   4678..4782    -  promoter       AmpR promoter: bla
   4877..4912    +  CDS            rop (fragment): Rop protein, which maintains plasmids at low copy number; rop
   5014..5065    +  misc_feature   bom (fragment): basis of mobility region from pBR322
   5078..5125    -  promoter       EM7 promoter: synthetic bacterial promoter&nbsp
   5173..5502    -  promoter       SV40 promoter: SV40 enhancer and early promoter
   5512..5565    +  misc_feature   bom (fragment): basis of mobility region from pBR322
   5571..5720    -  CDS            lacZα (fragment): LacZα fragment of β-galactosidase; lacZ fragment
   5720..5921    -  CDS            TcR (fragment): tetracycline efflux protein; tet; confers resistance to tetracycline
   5922..6020    +  CDS            env (fragment): murine leukemia virus gPr80 envelope polyprotein precursor; env; proteolytically cleaved into gp70SU and p15TM subunits
   6062..6578    +  LTR            5' LTR: 5' long terminal repeat from murine embryonic stem cell virus
   6642..6983    +  misc_feature   MESV Ψ: packaging signal of murine embryonic stem cell virus
   7050..7466    +  CDS            gag (truncated): truncated Moloney murine leukemia virus (MMLV) gag gene lacking the start codon
   7503..533     +  CDS            NFATC2 (across the origin): NFAC2_HUMAN - Also known as NFAT1, NFATP. Experimental evidence at protein level: Swiss-Prot protein existence level 1. Plays a role in the inducible expression of cytokine genes in T-cells, especially in the induction of the IL-2, IL-3, IL-4, TNF-alpha or GM-CSF. Promotes invasive migration through the activation of GPC6 expression and WNT5A signaling pathway. From Homo sapiens (Human).
