[The description below was written by a language model from this plasmid's Addgene catalogue record and pLannotate feature annotations shown in this document.]
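Description:
pMIG-hNFATc2 is a gammaretroviral expression plasmid built on pMSCV-IRES-GFP (pMIG) for delivering untagged human NFATc2 (NFAT1), isoform C, into mammalian cells. In bacteria it is maintained through a high-copy ColE1/pUC-type origin and selected with ampicillin via the β-lactamase gene. The plasmid backbone also carries assorted vector remnants (fragments of lac, rop, bom, tetracycline-resistance and lacZα sequences) that have no evident functional role. The depositor added an SV40 origin to the backbone, which matches the annotated SV40 enhancer/early promoter region lying outside the proviral unit. Such an element permits episomal amplification in cells expressing large T antigen. The depositor warns that the plasmid is prone to recombination, as is common for constructs with repeated LTRs. The catalogue lists a total size of 9,851 bp, whereas the sequenced record annotated here is 9,744 nt.

The transferable unit is bounded by murine embryonic stem cell virus 5′ and 3′ LTRs. The 5′ LTR serves as the promoter and is followed by the Ψ packaging signal and a truncated, start-codon-deficient gag segment, which together support encapsidation of the genomic RNA when gag, pol and env are supplied in trans by packaging cells. The roughly 2.7 kb NFATC2 open reading frame, cloned between SacII and SgfI sites and carrying one silent nucleotide change relative to the reference transcript, sits upstream of an EMCV IRES and EGFP. The LTR therefore produces a single bicistronic transcript, and GFP fluorescence marks transduced cells and allows them to be sorted in place of drug selection. The associated publication concerns the identification of NFAT-associated proteins in T cells, consistent with use of this vector for stable NFATc2 expression.
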