Addgene plasmid #74050: pMIG-hNFATc2
Purpose: retroviral expression plasmid for human NFATc2/C
Depositing lab: Ria Baumgrass. Depositing organization: Deutsches Rheuma-Forschungszentrum Berlin (DRFZ). Publication: Identification of Novel Nuclear Factor of Activated T Cells (NFAT)-Associated Proteins in T cells. Gabriel CH, Gross F, Karl M, Stephanowitz H, Hennig AF, Weber M, Gryzik S, Bachmann I, Hecklau K, Wienands J, Schuchhardt J, Herzel H, Radbruch A, Krause E, Baumgrass R. J Biol Chem. 2016 Sep 16. pii: jbc.M116.739326. 10.1074/jbc.M116.739326 PubMed 27637333.
Backbone
  Vector backbone: pMSCV-IRES-GFP (pMIG)
  Backbone size w/o insert (bp): 7200
  Total vector size (bp): 9851
  Modifications to backbone: added SV40 ori
  Vector type: Mammalian Expression, Retroviral
  Selectable markers: GFP
Growth in bacteria
  Bacterial resistance: Ampicillin, 100 μg/mL
  Growth temperature: 37°C
  Growth strain: NEB Stable
  Copy number: Unknown
Gene/Insert
  Gene/Insert name: human NFATc2, isoform C (alt names: NFAT1; nuclear factor of activated T-cells 2)
  Species: H. sapiens (human)
  Insert size (bp): 2700
  Mutation: silent mutation A1723C in the sequence of NM_173091.3 (A1503C position in ORF of the vector)
  GenBank ID: NM_173091.3 Gene-ID: 4773
  Entrez Gene: NFATC2 (a.k.a. JCOSL, NFAT1, NFATP)
  Promoter: pMSCV-LTRs
  Tag / fusion protein: no tag
  Cloning method: Restriction Enzyme; 5′ cloning site SacII (not destroyed); 3′ cloning site Sgf1 (not destroyed)
  Sequencing primers: 5′ CGTTCGACCCCGCCTCGATCC; 3′ AGCTTGATATCGAATTCCG
Terms and licenses: Academic/Nonprofit Terms; Industry Terms: Not Available to Industry
Depositor comments: Plasmid may be particularly prone to recombination; please screen multiple colonies by restriction analysis before selecting a clone to perform downstream experiments
How to cite: pMIG-hNFATc2 was a gift from Ria Baumgrass (Addgene plasmid # 74050 ; http://n2t.net/addgene:74050 ; RRID:Addgene_74050)
