>Addgene plasmid #74050 | pMIG-hNFATc2 | addgene partial sequence | sequence record 147580 | pBABE5 5'-CTTTATCCAGCCCTCAC-3'
ATCCCACCATGAACGCCCCCGAGCGGCAGCCCCAACCCGACGGCGGGGACGCCCCAGGCCACGAGCCTGG
GGGCAGCCCCCAAGACGAGCTTGACTTCTCCATCCTCTTCGACTATGAGTATTTGAATCCGAACGAAGAA
GAGCCGAATGCACATAAGGTCGCCAGCCCACCCTCCGGACCCGCATACCCCGATGATGTCCTGGACTATG
GCCTCAAGCCATACAGCCCCCTTGCTAGTCTCTCTGGCGAGCCCCCCGGCCGATTCGGAGAGCCGGATAG
GGTAGGGCCGCAGAAGTTTCTGAGCGCGGCCAAGCCAGCAGGGGCCTCGGGCCTGAGCCCTCGGATCGAG
ATCACTCCGTCCCACGAACTGATCCAGGCAGTGGGGCCCCTCCGCATGAGAGACGCGGGCCTCCTGGTGG
AGCAGCCGCCCCTGGCCGGGGTGGCCGCCAGCCCGAGGTTCACCCTGCCCGTGCCCGGCTTCGAGGGCTA
CCGCGAGCCGCTTTGCTTGAGCCCCGCTAGCAGCGGCTCCTCTGCCAGCTTCATTTCTGACACCTTCTCC
CCCTACACCTCGCCCTGCGTCTCGCCCAATAACGGCGGGCCCGACGACCTGTGTCCGCAGTTTCAAAACA
TCCCTGCTCATTATTCCC
