>Addgene plasmid #74050 | pMIG-hNFATc2 | addgene partial sequence | sequence record 147581 | IRES-R 5'-CCTCACATTGCCAAAAGACG-3'
TATCAAGCTTATCGATACCGTCGACCTCGACCTCGACGCGGCCGCTTATAAGCGATCGCTTACGTCTGAT
TTCTGGCAGGAGGTCCTGAAAACTCCTTCCTGATAATTTCATTAACATCATCCAAGTAGGTCTGGTCCAA
GTTCTGCTCCTGTTTAATGGTCACCCCCGCAGGTAATACTTCCTTTTGGTCACTGACCGGGGGTCCGTTT
TTGGCGGCTCTTTGGCTCGTGGCATTCTGCTGCTGAATGACTGTGGGGTAGGAACCCGGGCTCAGCCTCT
GACCTTGACTGACCGGGGGCGGGCCAGGTCTGGTGGTGCCTGGTGCGAAATTCTCGCAGTACATGATGTG
CTGGAACTCCTGGTGGCTTCCGCAGCGCAGCTGCTGGTTGGTGGGTGAGTAGTGGATCACAGGCGAGGCC
TGCTGGTTGGTCGGAGAGGGGTGGAGCAGGGCTGAGCTCTGGCCCTGGGAGCCGGCGTGCACCAGCACAG
AGCGGTGAGCGTCCGCAAGGGACAGCGGGGCGGCCATGAGGGCCGGCTGCTGATAGCCCAGCAGGCTGGG
GCTCAGGCTCTTGCTCCGCTGGTAGAGTACGGCCGCTGGGTTCTGTTGCTGGTAGCGGGCGTCAGGGGAT
GAGAGCCCCGTGCGGA
