>Addgene plasmid #74050 | pMIG-hNFATc2 | addgene partial sequence | sequence record 147582 | mNfat1-F3 5'-CATTCCCATCTGCAGCATCC-3'
TCAGGCTCTTACGAGCTGCGGATCGAGGTGCAGCCCAAGCCACATCACCGGGCCCACTATGAGACAGAAG
GCAGCCGAGGGGCTGTCAAAGCTCCAACTGGAGGCCACCCTGTGGTTCAGCTCCATGGCTACATGGAAAA
CAAGCCTCTGGGACTTCAGATCTTCATTGGGACAGCTGATGAGCGGATCCTTAAGCCGCACGCCTTCTAC
CAGGTGCACCGAATCACGGGGAAAACTGTCACCACCACCAGCTATGAGAAGATAGTGGGCAACACCAAAG
TCCTGGAGATCCCCTTGGAGCCCAAAAACAACATGAGGGCAACCATCGACTGTGCGGGGATCTTGAAGCT
TAGAAACGCCGACATTGAGCTGCGGAAAGGCGAGACGGACATTGGAAGAAAGAACACGCGGGTGAGACTG
GTTTTCCGAGTTCACATCCCAGAGTCCAGTGGCAGAATCGTCTCTTTACAGACTGCATCTAACCCCATCG
AGTGCTCCCAGCGATCTGCTCACGAGCTGCCCATGGTTGAAAGACAAGACACAGACAGCTGCCTGGTCTA
TGGCGGCCAGCAAATGATCCTCACGGGGCAGAACTTTACATCCGAGTCCAAAGTTGTGTTTACTGAGAAG
ACCACAGATGGACAGCAAATTTGGGAGATGGAAGCCACGGTGGATAAGGACAAGAGCCAGCCCAACATGC
TTTTTGTTGAGATCCCTGAATATCGGAACAAGCATATCCGCACACCTGTAAAAGTGAACTTCTACGTCAT
CAATGGGAAGAGAAA
